>Addgene plasmid #54639 | mWasabi-Peroxisomes-2 | depositor partial sequence | sequence record 85036 | insert sequence
GACGTCAGATCCGCTAGCGCTACCGGACTCAGATCTCGAGCTCAAGCTTCGAATTCTGCAGTCGACGGTA
CCGCGGGCCCGGGATCCACCGGTCGCCACCATGGTGAGCAAGGGCGAGGAGACCACAATGGGCGTAATCA
AGCCCGACATGAAGATCAAGCTGAAGATGGAGGGCAACGTGAATGGCCACGCCTTCGTGATCGAGGGCGA
GGGCGAGGGCAAGCCCTACGACGGCACCAACACCATCAACCTGGAGGTGAAGGAGGGAGCCCCCCTGCCC
TTCTCCTACGACATTCTGACCACCGCGTTCAGTTACGGCAACAGGGCCTTCACCAAGTACCCCGACGACA
TCCCCAACTACTTCAAGCAGTCCTTCCCCGAGGGCTACTCTTGGGAGCGCACCATGACCTTCGAGGACAA
GGGCATCGTGAAGGTGAAGTCCGACATCTCCATGGAGGAGGACTCCTTCATCTACGAGATACACCTCAAG
GGCGAGAACTTCCCCCCCAACGGCCCCGTGATGCAGAAGGAGACCACCGGCTGGGACGCCTCCACCGAGA
GGATGTACGTGCGCGACGGCGTGCTGAAGGGCGACGTCAAGATGAAGCTGCTGCTGGAGGGCGGCGGCCA
CCACCGCGTTGACTTCAAGACCATCTACAGGGCCAAGAAGGCGGTGAAGCTGCCCGACTATCACTTTGTG
GACCACCGCATCGAGATCCTGAACCACGACAAGGACTACAACAAGGTGACCGTTTACGAGATCGCCGTGG
CCCGCAACTCCACCGACGGCATGGACGAGCTGTACAAGTCCGGATCCAAGCTGTAGCGGCCGCGACTCTA
GATCATAATCAGCCATACCACATTTGTAGAGGTTTTACTTGCTTTAAAAAACCTCCCACACCTCCCCCTG
AACCTGAAACATA
