>Addgene plasmid #54639 | mWasabi-Peroxisomes-2 | addgene partial sequence | sequence record 91170 | CMV-F 5'-CGCAAATGGGCGGTAGGCGTG-3'
GTGAACCGTCAGATCCGCTAGCGCTACCGGACTCAGATCTCGAGCTCAAGCTTCGAATTCTGCAGTCGAC
GGTACCGCGGGCCCGGGATCCACCGGTCGCCACCATGGTGAGCAAGGGCGAGGAGACCACAATGGGCGTA
ATCAAGCCCGACATGAAGATCAAGCTGAAGATGGAGGGCAACGTGAATGGCCACGCCTTCGTGATCGAGG
GCGAGGGCGAGGGCAAGCCCTACGACGGCACCAACACCATCAACCTGGAGGTGAAGGAGGGAGCCCCCCT
GCCCTTCTCCTACGACATTCTGACCACCGCGTTCAGTTACGGCAACAGGGCCTTCACCAAGTACCCCGAC
GACATCCCCAACTACTTCAAGCAGTCCTTCCCCGAGGGCTACTCTTGGGAGCGCACCATGACCTTCGAGG
ACAAGGGCATCGTGAAGGTGAAGTCCGACATCTCCATGGAGGAGGACTCCTTCATCTACGAGATACACCT
CAAGGGCGAGAACTTCCCCCCCAACGGCCCCGTGATGCAGAAGGAGACCACCGGCTGGGACGCCTCCACC
GAGAGGATGTACGTGCGCGACGGCGTGCTGAAGGGCGACGTCAAGATGAAGCTGCTGCTGGAGGGCGGCG
GCCACCACCGCGTTGACTTCAAGACCATCTACAGGGCCAAGAAGGCGGTGAAGCTGCCCGACTATCACTT
TGTGGACCACCGCATCGAGATCCTGAA
