[The description below was written by a language model from this plasmid's Addgene catalogue record.]
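Description:
mWasabi-Peroxisomes-2 is a mammalian expression plasmid of about 4.8 kb that encodes the green fluorescent protein mWasabi fused to a peroxisomal targeting signal type 1 (PTS1). The repository lists it as an empty backbone, but it is effectively a ready-to-use organelle marker, because the fluorescent protein and targeting signal are already built into the vector. PTS1 is the short tripeptide Ser-Lys-Leu placed at the extreme C terminus of the fusion. In cells this motif is recognised by the peroxisomal import machinery, which carries the folded protein from the cytosol into the peroxisomal matrix. As a result, mWasabi fluorescence appears as the punctate pattern characteristic of peroxisomes. The recorded spectral properties are an excitation maximum of 493 nm and an emission maximum of 509 nm, which suit standard green (GFP/FITC-type) imaging channels.

The plasmid is maintained in E. coli as a high-copy construct under kanamycin selection. It also carries a neomycin resistance marker, so stably transfected mammalian cells can be selected with G418. The record does not state which promoter drives the fusion, what the origin of replication or polyadenylation signal is, or whether there is a linker between mWasabi and the targeting signal, and no feature table is provided to resolve these details. Typical uses supported by the record include labelling peroxisomes in live or fixed mammalian cells for fluorescence microscopy, for example to follow their number, distribution and dynamics. It can also serve as a green reference marker in colocalisation experiments with proteins tagged in other colours.
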