Addgene plasmid #54639: mWasabi-Peroxisomes-2
Purpose: (Empty Backbone) Localization: Peroxisomes, Excitation: 493, Emission: 509
Depositing lab: Michael Davidson. Depositing organization: Florida State University, Tallahassee.
Backbone
  Vector backbone: mWasabi-Peroxisomes
  Backbone size w/o insert (bp): 4800
  Vector type: Mammalian Expression
  Selectable markers: Neomycin (select with G418)
  Backbone size (bp): 4800
  Tag / fusion protein: mWasabi (C terminal on backbone); Peroximal Targeting Signal 1 (PTS1) (C terminal on backbone)
Growth in bacteria
  Bacterial resistance: Kanamycin, 50 μg/mL
  Growth temperature: 37°C
  Growth strain: DH5alpha
  Copy number: High Copy
Gene/Insert
  Gene/Insert name: mWasabi-Peroxisomes
  Tag / fusion protein: Peroxisomal Targeting Signal 1 (PTS1; Ser-Lys-Leu) (C terminal on insert)
Terms and licenses: Academic/Nonprofit Terms; Industry Terms: Not Available to Industry
Depositor comments: . Excitation = 493; Emission = 509
How to cite: mWasabi-Peroxisomes-2 was a gift from Michael Davidson (Addgene plasmid # 54639 ; http://n2t.net/addgene:54639 ; RRID:Addgene_54639)
